>Addgene plasmid #46519 | pGEX Syk(C)-SH2 | depositor full sequence | sequence record 65758 | Full Sequence
ACGTTATCGACTGCACGGTGCACCAATGCTTCTGGCGTCAGGCAGCCATCGGAAGCTGTGGTATGGCTGT
GCAGGTCGTAAATCACTGCATAATTCGTGTCGCTCAAGGCGCACTCCCGTTCTGGATAATGTTTTTTGCG
CCGACATCATAACGGTTCTGGCAAATATTCTGAAATGAGCTGTTGACAATTAATCATCGGCTCGTATAAT
GTGTGGAATTGTGAGCGGATAACAATTTCACACAGGAAACAGTATTCATGTCCCCTATACTAGGTTATTG
GAAAATTAAGGGCCTTGTGCAACCCACTCGACTTCTTTTGGAATATCTTGAAGAAAAATATGAAGAGCAT
TTGTATGAGCGCGATGAAGGTGATAAATGGCGAAACAAAAAGTTTGAATTGGGTTTGGAGTTTCCCAATC
TTCCTTATTATATTGATGGTGATGTTAAATTAACACAGTCTATGGCCATCATACGTTATATAGCTGACAA
GCACAACATGTTGGGTGGTTGTCCAAAAGAGCGTGCAGAGATTTCAATGCTTGAAGGAGCGGTTTTGGAT
ATTAGATACGGTGTTTCGAGAATTGCATATAGTAAAGACTTTGAAACTCTCAAAGTTGATTTTCTTAGCA
AGCTACCTGAAATGCTGAAAATGTTCGAAGATCGTTTATGTCATAAAACATATTTAAATGGTGATCATGT
AACCCATCCTGACTTCATGTTGTATGACGCTCTTGATGTTGTTTTATACATGGACCCAATGTGCCTGGAT
GCGTTCCCAAAATTAGTTTGTTTTAAAAAACGTATTGAAGCTATCCCACAAATTGATAAGTACTTGAAAT
CCAGCAAGTATATAGCATGGCCTTTGCAGGGCTGGCAAGCCACGTTTGGTGGTGGCGACCATCCTCCAAA
ATCGGATCTGGAAGTTCTGTTCCAGGGGCCCCTGGGATCCGGGCGCGCCATGAGTCAGAAGCCTCAGCTG
GAGAAGCTGATCGCTACCACAGCCCATGAAAAAATGCCTTGGTTCCATGGAAAAATCTCTCGGGAAGAAT
CTGAGCAAATTGTCCTGATAGGATCAAAGACAAATGGAAAGTTCCTGATCCGAGCCAGAGACAACAACGG
CTCCTACGCCCTGTGCCTGCTGCACGAAGGGAAGGTGCTGCACTATCGCATCGACAAAGACAAGACAGGG
AAGCTCTCCATCCCCGAGGGAAAGAAGTTCGACACGCTCTGGCAGCTAGTCGAGCATTATTCTTATAAAG
CAGATGGTTTGTTAAGAGTTCTTACTGTCCCATGTCAAAAAATCGGCTTAATTAACGAATTCCCGGGTCG
ACTCGAGCGGCCGCATCGTGACTGACTGACGATCTGCCTCGCGCGTTTCGGTGATGACGGTGAAAACCTC
TGACACATGCAGCTCCCGGAGACGGTCACAGCTTGTCTGTAAGCGGATGCCGGGAGCAGACAAGCCCGTC
AGGGCGCGTCAGCGGGTGTTGGCGGGTGTCGGGGCGCAGCCATGACCCAGTCACGTAGCGATAGCGGAGT
GTATAATTCTTGAAGACGAAAGGGCCTCGTGATACGCCTATTTTTATAGGTTAATGTCATGATAATAATG
GTTTCTTAGACGTCAGGTGGCACTTTTCGGGGAAATGTGCGCGGAACCCCTATTTGTTTATTTTTCTAAA
TACATTCAAATATGTATCCGCTCATGAGACAATAACCCTGATAAATGCTTCAATAATATTGAAAAAGGAA
GAGTATGAGTATTCAACATTTCCGTGTCGCCCTTATTCCCTTTTTTGCGGCATTTTGCCTTCCTGTTTTT
GCTCACCCAGAAACGCTGGTGAAAGTAAAAGATGCTGAAGATCAGTTGGGTGCACGAGTGGGTTACATCG
AACTGGATCTCAACAGCGGTAAGATCCTTGAGAGTTTTCGCCCCGAAGAACGTTTTCCAATGATGAGCAC
TTTTAAAGTTCTGCTATGTGGCGCGGTATTATCCCGTGTTGACGCCGGGCAAGAGCAACTCGGTCGCCGC
ATACACTATTCTCAGAATGACTTGGTTGAGTACTCACCAGTCACAGAAAAGCATCTTACGGATGGCATGA
CAGTAAGAGAATTATGCAGTGCTGCCATAACCATGAGTGATAACACTGCGGCCAACTTACTTCTGACAAC
GATCGGAGGACCGAAGGAGCTAACCGCTTTTTTGCACAACATGGGGGATCATGTAACTCGCCTTGATCGT
TGGGAACCGGAGCTGAATGAAGCCATACCAAACGACGAGCGTGACACCACGATGCCTGCAGCAATGGCAA
CAACGTTGCGCAAACTATTAACTGGCGAACTACTTACTCTAGCTTCCCGGCAACAATTAATAGACTGGAT
GGAGGCGGATAAAGTTGCAGGACCACTTCTGCGCTCGGCCCTTCCGGCTGGCTGGTTTATTGCTGATAAA
TCTGGAGCCGGTGAGCGTGGGTCTCGCGGTATCATTGCAGCACTGGGGCCAGATGGTAAGCCCTCCCGTA
TCGTAGTTATCTACACGACGGGGAGTCAGGCAACTATGGATGAACGAAATAGACAGATCGCTGAGATAGG
TGCCTCACTGATTAAGCATTGGTAACTGTCAGACCAAGTTTACTCATATATACTTTAGATTGATTTAAAA
CTTCATTTTTAATTTAAAAGGATCTAGGTGAAGATCCTTTTTGATAATCTCATGACCAAAATCCCTTAAC
GTGAGTTTTCGTTCCACTGAGCGTCAGACCCCGTAGAAAAGATCAAAGGATCTTCTTGAGATCCTTTTTT
TCTGCGCGTAATCTGCTGCTTGCAAACAAAAAAACCACCGCTACCAGCGGTGGTTTGTTTGCCGGATCAA
GAGCTACCAACTCTTTTTCCGAAGGTAACTGGCTTCAGCAGAGCGCAGATACCAAATACTGTCCTTCTAG
TGTAGCCGTAGTTAGGCCACCACTTCAAGAACTCTGTAGCACCGCCTACATACCTCGCTCTGCTAATCCT
GTTACCAGTGGCTGCTGCCAGTGGCGATAAGTCGTGTCTTACCGGGTTGGACTCAAGACGATAGTTACCG
GATAAGGCGCAGCGGTCGGGCTGAACGGGGGGTTCGTGCACACAGCCCAGCTTGGAGCGAACGACCTACA
CCGAACTGAGATACCTACAGCGTGAGCTATGAGAAAGCGCCACGCTTCCCGAAGGGAGAAAGGCGGACAG
GTATCCGGTAAGCGGCAGGGTCGGAACAGGAGAGCGCACGAGGGAGCTTCCAGGGGGAAACGCCTGGTAT
CTTTATAGTCCTGTCGGGTTTCGCCACCTCTGACTTGAGCGTCGATTTTTGTGATGCTCGTCAGGGGGGC
GGAGCCTATGGAAAAACGCCAGCAACGCGGCCTTTTTACGGTTCCTGGCCTTTTGCTGGCCTTTTGCTCA
CATGTTCTTTCCTGCGTTATCCCCTGATTCTGTGGATAACCGTATTACCGCCTTTGAGTGAGCTGATACC
GCTCGCCGCAGCCGAACGACCGAGCGCAGCGAGTCAGTGAGCGAGGAAGCGGAAGAGCGCCTGATGCGGT
ATTTTCTCCTTACGCATCTGTGCGGTATTTCACACCGCATAAATTCCGACACCATCGAATGGTGCAAAAC
CTTTCGCGGTATGGCATGATAGCGCCCGGAAGAGAGTCAATTCAGGGTGGTGAATGTGAAACCAGTAACG
TTATACGATGTCGCAGAGTATGCCGGTGTCTCTTATCAGACCGTTTCCCGCGTGGTGAACCAGGCCAGCC
ACGTTTCTGCGAAAACGCGGGAAAAAGTGGAAGCGGCGATGGCGGAGCTGAATTACATTCCCAACCGCGT
GGCACAACAACTGGCGGGCAAACAGTCGTTGCTGATTGGCGTTGCCACCTCCAGTCTGGCCCTGCACGCG
CCGTCGCAAATTGTCGCGGCGATTAAATCTCGCGCCGATCAACTGGGTGCCAGCGTGGTGGTGTCGATGG
TAGAACGAAGCGGCGTCGAAGCCTGTAAAGCGGCGGTGCACAATCTTCTCGCGCAACGCGTCAGTGGGCT
GATCATTAACTATCCGCTGGATGACCAGGATGCCATTGCTGTGGAAGCTGCCTGCACTAATGTTCCGGCG
TTATTTCTTGATGTCTCTGACCAGACACCCATCAACAGTATTATTTTCTCCCATGAAGACGGTACGCGAC
TGGGCGTGGAGCATCTGGTCGCATTGGGTCACCAGCAAATCGCGCTGTTAGCGGGCCCATTAAGTTCTGT
CTCGGCGCGTCTGCGTCTGGCTGGCTGGCATAAATATCTCACTCGCAATCAAATTCAGCCGATAGCGGAA
CGGGAAGGCGACTGGAGTGCCATGTCCGGTTTTCAACAAACCATGCAAATGCTGAATGAGGGCATCGTTC
CCACTGCGATGCTGGTTGCCAACGATCAGATGGCGCTGGGCGCAATGCGCGCCATTACCGAGTCCGGGCT
GCGCGTTGGTGCGGATATCTCGGTAGTGGGATACGACGATACCGAAGACAGCTCATGTTATATCCCGCCG
TCAACCACCATCAAACAGGATTTTCGCCTGCTGGGGCAAACCAGCGTGGACCGCTTGCTGCAACTCTCTC
AGGGCCAGGCGGTGAAGGGCAATCAGCTGTTGCCCGTCTCACTGGTGAAAAGAAAAACCACCCTGGCGCC
CAATACGCAAACCGCCTCTCCCCGCGCGTTGGCCGATTCATTAATGCAGCTGGCACGACAGGTTTCCCGA
CTGGAAAGCGGGCAGTGAGCGCAACGCAATTAATGTGAGTTAGCTCACTCATTAGGCACCCCAGGCTTTA
CACTTTATGCTTCCGGCTCGTATGTTGTGTGGAATTGTGAGCGGATAACAATTTCACACAGGAAACAGCT
ATGACCATGATTACGGATTCACTGGCCGTCGTTTTACAACGTCGTGACTGGGAAAACCCTGGCGTTACCC
AACTTAATCGCCTTGCAGCACATCCCCCTTTCGCCAGCTGGCGTAATAGCGAAGAGGCCCGCACCGATCG
CCCTTCCCAACAGTTGCGCAGCCTGAATGGCGAATGGCGCTTTGCCTGGTTTCCGGCACCAGAAGCGGTG
CCGGAAAGCTGGCTGGAGTGCGATCTTCCTGAGGCCGATACTGTCGTCGTCCCCTCAAACTGGCAGATGC
ACGGTTACGATGCGCCCATCTACACCAACGTAACCTATCCCATTACGGTCAATCCGCCGTTTGTTCCCAC
GGAGAATCCGACGGGTTGTTACTCGCTCACATTTAATGTTGATGAAAGCTGGCTACAGGAAGGCCAGACG
CGAATTATTTTTGATGGCGTTGGAATT
Features (pLannotate 1.2.2; 17 found; start..end, strand, type, name):
      6..107     -  CDS            yciV (fragment): RNAAM_ECOLI - Also known as trpH From Escherichia coli (strain K12).
    183..211     +  promoter       tac promoter: strong E. coli promoter; hybrid between the trp and lac UV5 promoters
    219..235     +  protein_bind   lac operator: The lac repressor binds to the lac operator to inhibit transcription in E. coli. This inhibition can be relieved by adding lactose or isopropyl-β-D-thiogalactopyranoside (IPTG). lac repressor encoded by lacI
    258..911     +  CDS            GST26_SCHJA: Experimental evidence at protein level: Swiss-Prot protein existence level 1. GST isoenzymes appear to play a central role in the parasite detoxification system. Other functions are also suspected including a role in increasing the solubility of haematin in the parasite gut. From Schistosoma japonicum (Blood fluke).
    960..1343    +  CDS            SYK (fragment): KSYK_HUMAN - Experimental evidence at protein level: Swiss-Prot protein existence level 1. Non-receptor tyrosine kinase which mediates signal transduction downstream of a variety of transmembrane receptors including classical immunoreceptors like the B-cell receptor (BCR). Regulates several biological processes including innate and adaptive immunity, cell adhesion, osteoclast maturation, platelet activation and vascular development. Assembles into signaling complexes with activated receptors at the plasma membrane via interaction between its SH2 domains and the receptor tyrosine-phosphorylated
   1364..1403    +  CDS            rop (fragment): Rop protein, which maintains plasmids at low copy number; rop
   1505..1545    +  misc_feature   bom (fragment): basis of mobility region from pBR322
   1650..1754    +  promoter       AmpR promoter: bla
   1755..2615    +  CDS            AmpR: β-lactamase; bla; confers resistance to ampicillin, carbenicillin, and related antibiotics
   2786..3374    +  rep_origin     ori: high-copy-number ColE1/pMB1/pBR322/pUC origin of replication
   3560..3611    -  misc_feature   bom (fragment): basis of mobility region from pBR322
   3618..3695    +  promoter       lacIq promoter: lacI (mutant); In the lacIq allele, a single base change in the promoter boosts expression of the lacI gene about 10-fold.
   3696..4778    +  CDS            lacI: lac repressor; lacI; The lac repressor binds to the lac operator to inhibit transcription in E. coli. This inhibition can be relieved by adding lactose or isopropyl-β-D-thiogalactopyranoside (IPTG).
   4791..4812    +  protein_bind   CAP binding site: CAP binding activates transcription in the presence of cAMP. E. coli catabolite activator protein
   4827..4857    +  promoter       lac promoter: promoter for the E. coli lac operon
   4865..4881    +  protein_bind   lac operator: The lac repressor binds to the lac operator to inhibit transcription in E. coli. This inhibition can be relieved by adding lactose or isopropyl-β-D-thiogalactopyranoside (IPTG). lac repressor encoded by lacI
   4901..5074    +  CDS            lacZα: LacZα fragment of β-galactosidase; lacZ fragment
