[The description below was written by a language model from this plasmid's Addgene catalogue record and pLannotate feature annotations shown in this document.]
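Description:
pGEX Syk(C)-SH2 is a bacterial expression plasmid built on the pGEX6P1 backbone for producing the C-terminal SH2 domain of human SYK as a glutathione S-transferase fusion in E. coli. The full sequence record is 5,347 nt. The plasmid replicates from a ColE1/pMB1-type origin and carries the bla gene under its own promoter for ampicillin selection. The catalogue lists it as low copy, whereas the feature annotation labels the origin generically as high copy, and only fragments of rop and the pBR322 bom region are detected.

The insert, cloned between BamHI and EcoRI sites that were both retained, encodes amino acids 149-263 of SYK, a non-receptor tyrosine kinase that docks onto tyrosine-phosphorylated immunoreceptors through its tandem SH2 domains. It sits in frame downstream of Schistosoma japonicum GST, with a PreScission protease recognition site between the two so that the tag can be cleaved off after glutathione-affinity purification. The depositor gives the fusion protein a mass of about 38.6 kDa. Transcription is driven by the hybrid trp/lac tac promoter followed by a lac operator. A plasmid-borne lacI gene under the lacIq promoter supplies abundant repressor, keeping expression off until it is induced with IPTG. A residual lac promoter/operator and lacZα fragment downstream of lacI are backbone remnants with no stated role.

The associated publication concerns high-throughput phosphotyrosine profiling using SH2 domains. This suggests that the purified GST-SH2 protein serves as a probe for detecting tyrosine-phosphorylated binding sites in protein samples, although the record does not spell out a specific application.
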