Addgene plasmid #46519: pGEX Syk(C)-SH2
Depositing lab: Bruce Mayer. Depositing organization: University of Connecticut Health Center. Publication: High-throughput phosphotyrosine profiling using SH2 domains. Machida K, Thompson CM, Dierck K, Jablonowski K, Karkkainen S, Liu B, Zhang H, Nash PD, Newman DK, Nollau P, Pawson T, Renkema GH, Saksela K, Schiller MR, Shin DG, Mayer BJ. Mol Cell. 2007 Jun 22;26(6):899-915. 10.1016/j.molcel.2007.05.031 PubMed 17588523.
Backbone
  Vector backbone: pGEX6P1
  Backbone manufacturer: GE Healthcare Biosciences
  Backbone size w/o insert (bp): 4900
  Vector type: Bacterial Expression
Growth in bacteria
  Bacterial resistance: Ampicillin, 100 μg/mL
  Growth temperature: 37°C
  Growth strain: DH5alpha
  Copy number: Low Copy
Gene/Insert
  Gene/Insert name: Syk(C) (alt name: Syk)
  Species: H. sapiens (human)
  Insert size (bp): 378
  Mutation: contains amino acids 149-263
  GenBank ID: Syk
  Entrez Gene: SYK (a.k.a. IMD82, p72-Syk)
  Promoter: Tac
  Tag / fusion protein: GST (N terminal on backbone); PreScission (N terminal on backbone)
  Cloning method: Restriction Enzyme; 5′ cloning site BamHI (not destroyed); 3′ cloning site EcoRI (not destroyed)
  Sequencing primers: 5′ pGEX-5; 3′ pGEX-3
Terms and licenses: Academic/Nonprofit Terms; Industry Terms: Not Available to Industry
Depositor comments: The molecular weight of the GST fusion protein is approximately 38.6 kDa
How to cite: pGEX Syk(C)-SH2 was a gift from Bruce Mayer (Addgene plasmid # 46519 ; http://n2t.net/addgene:46519 ; RRID:Addgene_46519)
