>Addgene plasmid #46519 | pGEX Syk(C)-SH2 | depositor partial sequence | sequence record 65759 | Insert sequence
GGATCCGGGCGCGCCATGAGTCAGAAGCCTCAGCTGGAGAAGCTGATCGCTACCACAGCCCATGAAAAAA
TGCCTTGGTTCCATGGAAAAATCTCTCGGGAAGAATCTGAGCAAATTGTCCTGATAGGATCAAAGACAAA
TGGAAAGTTCCTGATCCGAGCCAGAGACAACAACGGCTCCTACGCCCTGTGCCTGCTGCACGAAGGGAAG
GTGCTGCACTATCGCATCGACAAAGACAAGACAGGGAAGCTCTCCATCCCCGAGGGAAAGAAGTTCGACA
CGCTCTGGCAGCTAGTCGAGCATTATTCTTATAAAGCAGATGGTTTGTTAAGAGTTCTTACTGTCCCATG
TCAAAAAATCGGCTTAATTAACGAATTC
