>Addgene plasmid #46519 | pGEX Syk(C)-SH2 | addgene partial sequence | sequence record 66736 | pGEX5
GGGGCCCCTGGGATCCGGGCGCGCCATGAGTCAGAAGCCTCAGCTGGAGAAGCTGATCGCTACCACAGCC
CATGAAAAAATGCCTTGGTTCCATGGAAAAATCTCTCGGGAAGAATCTGAGCAAATTGTCCTGATAGGAT
CAAAGACAAATGGAAAGTTCCTGATCCGAGCCAGAGACAACAACGGCTCCTACGCCCTGTGCCTGCTGCA
CGAAGGGAAGGTGCTGCACTATCGCATCGACAAAGACAAGACAGGGAAGCTCTCCATCCCCGAGGGAAAG
AAGTTCGACACGCTCTGGCAGCTAGTCGAGCATTATTCTTATAAAGCAGATGGTTTGTTAAGAGTTCTTA
CTGTCCCATGTCAAAAAATCGGCTTAATTAACGAATTCCCGGGTCGACTCGAGCGGCCGCATCGTGACTG
ACTGACGATCTGCCTCGCGCGTTTCGGTGATGACGGTGAAAACCTCTGACACATGCAGCTCCCGGAGACG
GTCACAGCTTGTCTGTAAGCGGATGCCGGGAGCAGACAAGCCCGTCAGGGCGCGTCAGCGGGTGTTGGCG
GGTGTCGGGGCGCAGCCATGACCCAGTCACGTAGCGATAGCGGAGTGTATAATTCTTGAAGACGAAAGGG
CCTCGTGATACGCCTATTTTTATAGGTTAATGTCATGATAATAATGGTTTCTTAGACGTCAGGTGGCACT
TTTCGGGGAAATGTGCGCGGAACCCCTATTTGTTTATTTTTCTAAATACATTCAAATATGTATCCGCTCA
TGAGACAATAACCCTGATAAATGCTTCAATAATATTGAAAAAGGAGAGTATGAGTATTCAACATTTCC
